>Addgene plasmid #37129 | pBAD-LSSmOrange | depositor full sequence | sequence record 46660 | pBAD-LSSmOrange sequence 4710 bps
AAGAAACCAATTGTCCATATTGCATCAGACATTGCCGTCACTGCGTCTTTTACTGGCTCTTCTCGCTAAC
CAAACCGGTAACCCCGCTTATTAAAAGCATTCTGTAACAAAGCGGGACCAAAGCCATGACAAAAACGCGT
AACAAAAGTGTCTATAATCACGGCAGAAAAGTCCACATTGATTATTTGCACGGCGTCACACTTTGCTATG
CCATAGCATTTTTATCCATAAGATTAGCGGATCCTACCTGACGCTTTTTATCGCAACTCTCTACTGTTTC
TCCATACCCGTTTTTTGGGCTAACAGGAGGAATTAACCATGGGGAGCCACCATCACCATCACCATGGCAG
ATCTATGGTGAGCAAGGGCGAGGAGAATAACATGGCCATCATCAAGGAGTTCATGCGCTTCAAGGTGCGC
ATGGAGGGCTCCGTGAACGGCCACGAGTTCGAGATCGAGGGCGAGGGCGAGGGCCGCCCCTACGAGGGCT
TTCAGACCGTTAAGCTGAAGGTGACCAAGGGTGGCCCCCTGCCCTTCGCCTGGGACATCTTGTCCCCTCA
GTTCACCTACGGCTCCAAGGCCTACGTGAAGCACCCCGCCGACATCCCCGACTACCTCAAGCTGTCCTTC
CCCGAGGGCTTCAAGTGGGAGCGCGTGATGAACTTCGAGGACGGCGGCGTGGTGACCGTGACTCAGGACT
CCTCCCTGCAGGACGGCGAGTTCATCTACAAGGTGAAGCTGCGCGGCACCAACTTCCCCTCCGACGGCCC
CGTAATGCAGAAGAAGACCATGGGCATGGAGGCCTCCTCCGAGCGGATGTACCCCGAGGACGGCGCCCTG
AAGGGCGAGGACAAGCTCAGGCTGAAGCTGAAGGACGGCGGCCACTACACCTCCGAGGTCAAGACCACCT
ACAAGGCCAAGAAGCCCGTGCAGTTGCCCGGCGCCTACATCGTCGACATCAAGTTGGACATCACCTCCCA
CAACGAGGACTACACCATCGTGGAACAGTACGAACGCGCCGAGGGCCGCCACTCCACCGGCGGCATGGAC
GAGCTGTACAAGTAAGAATTCGAAGCTTGGCTGTTTTGGCGGATGAGAGAAGATTTTCAGCCTGATACAG
ATTAAATCAGAACGCAGAAGCGGTCTGATAAAACAGAATTTGCCTGGCGGCAGTAGCGCGGTGGTCCCAC
CTGACCCCATGCCGAACTCAGAAGTGAAACGCCGTAGCGCCGATGGTAGTGTGGGGTCTCCCCATGCGAG
AGTAGGGAACTGCCAGGCATCAAATAAAACGAAAGGCTCAGTCGAAAGACTGGGCCTTTCGTTTTATCTG
TTGTTTGTCGGTGAACGCTCTCCTGAGTAGGACAAATCCGCCGGGAGCGGATTTGAACGTTGCGAAGCAA
CGGCCCGGAGGGTGGCGGGCAGGACGCCCGCCATAAACTGCCAGGCATCAAATTAAGCAGAAGGCCATCC
TGACGGATGGCCTTTTTGCGTTTCTACAAACTCTTTTGTTTATTTTTCTAAATACATTCAAATATGTATC
CGCTCATGAGACAATAACCCTGATAAATGCTTCAATAATATTGAAAAAGGAAGAGTATGAGTATTCAACA
TTTCCGTGTCGCCCTTATTCCCTTTTTTGCGGCATTTTGCCTTCCTGTTTTTGCTCACCCAGAAACGCTG
GTGAAAGTAAAAGATGCTGAAGATCAGTTGGGTGCACGAGTGGGTTACATCGAACTGGATCTCAACAGCG
GTAAGATCCTTGAGAGTTTTCGCCCCGAAGAACGTTTTCCAATGATGAGCACTTTTAAAGTTCTGCTATG
TGGCGCGGTATTATCCCGTGTTGACGCCGGGCAAGAGCAACTCGGTCGCCGCATACACTATTCTCAGAAT
GACTTGGTTGAGTACTCACCAGTCACAGAAAAGCATCTTACGGATGGCATGACAGTAAGAGAATTATGCA
GTGCTGCCATAACCATGAGTGATAACACTGCGGCCAACTTACTTCTGACAACGATCGGAGGACCGAAGGA
GCTAACCGCTTTTTTGCACAACATGGGGGATCATGTAACTCGCCTTGATCGTTGGGAACCGGAGCTGAAT
GAAGCCATACCAAACGACGAGCGTGACACCACGATGCCTGTAGCAATGGCAACAACGTTGCGCAAACTAT
TAACTGGCGAACTACTTACTCTAGCTTCCCGGCAACAATTAATAGACTGGATGGAGGCGGATAAAGTTGC
AGGACCACTTCTGCGCTCGGCCCTTCCGGCTGGCTGGTTTATTGCTGATAAATCTGGAGCCGGTGAGCGT
GGGTCTCGCGGTATCATTGCAGCACTGGGGCCAGATGGTAAGCCCTCCCGTATCGTAGTTATCTACACGA
CGGGGAGTCAGGCAACTATGGATGAACGAAATAGACAGATCGCTGAGATAGGTGCCTCACTGATTAAGCA
TTGGTAACTGTCAGACCAAGTTTACTCATATATACTTTAGATTGATTTAAAACTTCATTTTTAATTTAAA
AGGATCTAGGTGAAGATCCTTTTTGATAATCTCATGACCAAAATCCCTTAACGTGAGTTTTCGTTCCACT
GAGCGTCAGACCCCGTAGAAAAGATCAAAGGATCTTCTTGAGATCCTTTTTTTCTGCGCGTAATCTGCTG
CTTGCAAACAAAAAAACCACCGCTACCAGCGGTGGTTTGTTTGCCGGATCAAGAGCTACCAACTCTTTTT
CCGAAGGTAACTGGCTTCAGCAGAGCGCAGATACCAAATACTGTCCTTCTAGTGTAGCCGTAGTTAGGCC
ACCACTTCAAGAACTCTGTAGCACCGCCTACATACCTCGCTCTGCTAATCCTGTTACCAGTGGCTGCTGC
CAGTGGCGATAAGTCGTGTCTTACCGGGTTGGACTCAAGACGATAGTTACCGGATAAGGCGCAGCGGTCG
GGCTGAACGGGGGGTTCGTGCACACAGCCCAGCTTGGAGCGAACGACCTACACCGAACTGAGATACCTAC
AGCGTGAGCTATGAGAAAGCGCCACGCTTCCCGAAGGGAGAAAGGCGGACAGGTATCCGGTAAGCGGCAG
GGTCGGAACAGGAGAGCGCACGAGGGAGCTTCCAGGGGGAAACGCCTGGTATCTTTATAGTCCTGTCGGG
TTTCGCCACCTCTGACTTGAGCGTCGATTTTTGTGATGCTCGTCAGGGGGGCGGAGCCTATGGAAAAACG
CCAGCAACGCGGCCTTTTTACGGTTCCTGGCCTTTTGCTGGCCTTTTGCTCACATGTTCTTTCCTGCGTT
ATCCCCTGATTCTGTGGATAACCGTATTACCGCCTTTGAGTGAGCTGATACCGCTCGCCGCAGCCGAACG
ACCGAGCGCAGCGAGTCAGTGAGCGAGGAAGCGGAAGAGCGCCTGATGCGGTATTTTCTCCTTACGCATC
TGTGCGGTATTTCACACCGCATATGGTGCACTCTCAGTACAATCTGCTCTGATGCCGCATAGTTAAGCCA
GTATACACTCCGCTATCGCTACGTGACTGGGTCATGGCTGCGCCCCGACACCCGCCAACACCCGCTGACG
CGCCCTGACGGGCTTGTCTGCTCCCGGCATCCGCTTACAGACAAGCTGTGACCGTCTCCGGGAGCTGCAT
GTGTCAGAGGTTTTCACCGTCATCACCGAAACGCGCGAGGCAGCAGATCAATTCGCGCGCGAAGGCGAAG
CGGCATGCATAATGTGCCTGTCAAATGGACGAAGCAGGGATTCTGCAAACCCTATGCTACTCCGTCAAGC
CGTCAATTGTCTGATTCGTTACCAATTATGACAACTTGACGGCTACATCATTCACTTTTTCTTCACAACC
GGCACGGAACTCGCTCGGGCTGGCCCCGGTGCATTTTTTAAATACCCGCGAGAAATAGAGTTGATCGTCA
AAACCAACATTGCGACCGACGGTGGCGATAGGCATCCGGGTGGTGCTCAAAAGCAGCTTCGCCTGGCTGA
TACGTTGGTCCTCGCGCCAGCTTAAGACGCTAATCCCTAACTGCTGGCGGAAAAGATGTGACAGACGCGA
CGGCGACAAGCAAACATGCTGTGCGACGCTGGCGATATCAAAATTGCTGTCTGCCAGGTGATCGCTGATG
TACTGACAAGCCTCGCGTACCCGATTATCCATCGGTGGATGGAGCGACTCGTTAATCGCTTCCATGCGCC
GCAGTAACAATTGCTCAAGCAGATTTATCGCCAGCAGCTCCGAATAGCGCCCTTCCCCTTGCCCGGCGTT
AATGATTTGCCCAAACAGGTCGCTGAAATGCGGCTGGTGCGCTTCATCCGGGCGAAAGAACCCCGTATTG
GCAAATATTGACGGCCAGTTAAGCCATTCATGCCAGTAGGCGCGCGGACGAAAGTAAACCCACTGGTGAT
ACCATTCGCGAGCCTCCGGATGACGACCGTAGTGATGAATCTCTCCTGGCGGGAACAGCAAAATATCACC
CGGTCGGCAAACAAATTCTCGTCCCTGATTTTTCACCACCCCCTGACCGCGAATGGTGAGATTGAGAATA
TAACCTTTCATTCCCAGCGGTCGGTCGATAAAAAAATCGAGATAACCGTTGGCCTCAATCGGCGTTAAAC
CCGCCACCAGATGGGCATTAAACGAGTATCCCGGCAGCAGGGGATCATTTTGCGCTTCAGCCATACTTTT
CATACTCCCGCCATTCAGAG
Features (pLannotate 1.2.2; 12 found; start..end, strand, type, name):
      1..285     +  promoter       araBAD promoter: araBAD; promoter of the L-arabinose operon of E. coli; the araC regulatory gene is transcribed in the opposite direction (Guzman et al., 1995)
    328..345     +  CDS            6xHis: 6xHis affinity tag
    355..1065    +  CDS            LSSmOrange: monomeric orange fluorescent protein with a large Stokes shift (Shcherbakova et al., 2012) mammalian codon-optimized
   1162..1277    +  ncRNA          5S rRNA: Accession: RF00001 - 5S ribosomal RNA
   1281..1367    +  terminator     rrnB T1 terminator: Escherichia coli rrnB; transcription terminator T1 from the E. coli rrnB gene
   1459..1486    +  terminator     rrnB T2 terminator: transcription terminator T2 from the E. coli rrnB gene
   1505..1596    +  promoter       AmpR promoter: bla
   1597..2457    +  CDS            AmpR: β-lactamase; bla; confers resistance to ampicillin, carbenicillin, and related antibiotics
   2628..3216    +  rep_origin     ori: high-copy-number ColE1/pMB1/pBR322/pUC origin of replication
   3402..3542    -  misc_feature   bom: basis of mobility region from pBR322
   3644..3684    -  CDS            rop (fragment): Rop protein, which maintains plasmids at low copy number; rop
   3806..4684    -  CDS            araC: L-arabinose regulatory protein; araC
