[The description below was written by a language model from this plasmid's Addgene catalogue record and pLannotate feature annotations shown in this document.]
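Description:
pBAD-LSSmOrange is a 4.7 kb bacterial expression plasmid built on the commercial pBAD/His-B backbone for arabinose-inducible production of the fluorescent protein LSSmOrange in E. coli. It is maintained through a ColE1/pMB1-family origin with an adjacent pBR322 bom region and only a fragment of rop. The catalogue lists the plasmid as low copy, whereas the automated annotation uses a generic "high-copy" label for this origin family. Selection is by ampicillin, via a β-lactamase gene driven by its own promoter.

The payload is a roughly 710 bp coding sequence for LSSmOrange, a monomeric orange fluorescent protein with a large Stokes shift. It is derived from mOrange by the substitutions A44V, F84L, W145M, I165D, M167L and G202D, with numbering given relative to EGFP, and the annotation describes the sequence as mammalian codon-optimized. It was cloned between BglII and EcoRI sites, both retained, downstream of the araBAD promoter and in frame with the backbone's N-terminal 6xHis tag. The depositor removed several amino acids that normally lie between the tag and the insert. The divergently transcribed araC gene encodes the regulator that represses the promoter without L-arabinose and activates it when the sugar is present, so expression is tightly controlled and can be titrated. Transcription ends at the rrnB T1 and T2 terminators, which carry a flanking 5S rRNA segment from the rrnB operon.

The design suits inducible expression and metal-affinity purification of the tagged protein for in vitro characterization. The associated publication presents LSSmOrange as a probe for single-excitation multicolour fluorescence cross-correlation spectroscopy and FRET imaging.
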