Addgene plasmid #37129: pBAD-LSSmOrange
Depositing lab: Vladislav Verkhusha. Depositing organization: Albert Einstein College of Medicine. Publication: An Orange Fluorescent Protein with a Large Stokes Shift for Single-Excitation Multicolor FCCS and FRET Imaging. Shcherbakova DM, Hink MA, Joosen L, Gadella TW, Verkhusha VV. J Am Chem Soc. 2012 May 9;134(18):7913-23. doi: 10.1021/ja3018972 PubMed 22486524.
Backbone
  Vector backbone: pBAD/His-B
  Backbone manufacturer: Invitrogen
  Backbone size w/o insert (bp): 3999
  Total vector size (bp): 4710
  Modifications to backbone: Several amino acids between His-tag and LSSmOrange were removed.
  Vector type: Bacterial Expression
Growth in bacteria
  Bacterial resistance: Ampicillin, 100 μg/mL
  Growth temperature: 37°C
  Growth strain: DH5alpha
  Copy number: Low Copy
Gene/Insert
  Gene/Insert name: LSSmOrange
  Insert size (bp): 710
  Mutation: A44V/F84L/W145M/I165D/M167L/G202D compared to mOrange (but numbering relative to EGFP)
  Promoter: araB
  Tag / fusion protein: His (N terminal on backbone)
  Cloning method: Restriction Enzyme; 5′ cloning site BglII (not destroyed); 3′ cloning site EcoRI (not destroyed)
  Sequencing primers: 5′ pBAD-fwd; 3′ pBAD-rev
Terms and licenses: Academic/Nonprofit Terms; Industry Terms: Not Available to Industry
How to cite: pBAD-LSSmOrange was a gift from Vladislav Verkhusha (Addgene plasmid # 37129 ; http://n2t.net/addgene:37129 ; RRID:Addgene_37129)
