>Addgene plasmid #37129 | pBAD-LSSmOrange | addgene partial sequence | sequence record 47343 | pBAD-rev
TTCTTACTTGTACAGCTCGTCCATGCCGCCGGTGGAGTGGCGGCCCTCGGCGCGTTCGTACTGTTCCACG
ATGGTGTAGTCCTCGTTGTGGGAGGTGATGTCCAACTTGATGTCGACGATGTAGGCGCCGGGCAACTGCA
CGGGCTTCTTGGCCTTGTAGGTGGTCTTGACCTCGGAGGTGTAGTGGCCGCCGTCCTTCAGCTTCAGCCT
GAGCTTGTCCTCGCCCTTCAGGGCGCCGTCCTCGGGGTACATCCGCTCGGAGGAGGCCTCCATGCCCATG
GTCTTCTTCTGCATTACGGGGCCGTCGGAGGGGAAGTTGGTGCCGCGCAGCTTCACCTTGTAGATGAACT
CGCCGTCCTGCAGGGAGGAGTCCTGAGTCACGGTCACCACGCCGCCGTCCTCGAAGTTCATCACGCGCTC
CCACTTGAAGCCCTCGGGGAAGGACAGCTTGAGGTAGTCGGGGATGTCGGCGGGGTGCTTCACGTAGGCC
TTGGAGCCGTAGGTGAACTGAGGGGACAAGATGTCCCAGGCGAAGGGCAGGGGGCCACCCTTGGTCACCT
TCAGCTTAACGGTCTGAAAGCCCTCGTAGGGGCGGCCCTCGCCCTCGCCCTCGATCTCGAACTCGTGGCC
GTTCACGGAGCCCTCCATGCGCACCTTGAAGCGCATGAACTCCTTGATGATGGCCATGTTATTCTCCTCG
CCCTTGCTCACCATAGATCTGCCATGGTGATGGTGATGGTGGCTCCCCATGGTTAATTCCTCCTGTTAGC
CCAAAAAACGGGTATGGAGAAACAGTAGAGAGTTGCGATAAAAAGCGTCAGGTAGGATCCGCTAATCTTA
TGGATAAAAATGCTATGGCATAGCAAAGTGTGACGCCGTGCAAATAATCAATGTGGACTTTTCTGCCGTG
ATTATAGACACTTTTGTTAC
