>Addgene plasmid #37129 | pBAD-LSSmOrange | addgene partial sequence | sequence record 47344 | pBAD-fwd
CTCTACTGTTTCTCCATACCCGTTTTTTGGGCTAACAGGAGGAATTAACCATGGGGAGCCACCATCACCA
TCACCATGGCAGATCTATGGTGAGCAAGGGCGAGGAGAATAACATGGCCATCATCAAGGAGTTCATGCGC
TTCAAGGTGCGCATGGAGGGCTCCGTGAACGGCCACGAGTTCGAGATCGAGGGCGAGGGCGAGGGCCGCC
CCTACGAGGGCTTTCAGACCGTTAAGCTGAAGGTGACCAAGGGTGGCCCCCTGCCCTTCGCCTGGGACAT
CTTGTCCCCTCAGTTCACCTACGGCTCCAAGGCCTACGTGAAGCACCCCGCCGACATCCCCGACTACCTC
AAGCTGTCCTTCCCCGAGGGCTTCAAGTGGGAGCGCGTGATGAACTTCGAGGACGGCGGCGTGGTGACCG
TGACTCAGGACTCCTCCCTGCAGGACGGCGAGTTCATCTACAAGGTGAAGCTGCGCGGCACCAACTTCCC
CTCCGACGGCCCCGTAATGCAGAAGAAGACCATGGGCATGGAGGCCTCCTCCGAGCGGATGTACCCCGAG
GACGGCGCCCTGAAGGGCGAGGACAAGCTCAGGCTGAAGCTGAAGGACGGCGGCCACTACACCTCCGAGG
TCAAGACCACCTACAAGGCCAAGAAGCCCGTGCAGTTGCCCGGCGCCTACATCGTCGACATCAAGTTGGA
CATCACCTCCCACAACGAGGACTACACCATCGTGGAACAGTACGAACGCGCCGAGGGCCGCCACTCCACC
GGCGGCATGGACGAGCTGTACAAGTAAGAATTCGAAGCTTGGCTGTTTTGGTGGATGAGAGAAGATTTTC
AGCCTGATACAGATTAAATCAGAACGCAGAAGCGGTCTGATAAAACAGAATTTGCTGGCGGCAGTAGCGC
GGTG
